Addgene plasmid #66357: GPR39-Tango
Purpose: Expression of G protein-coupled receptors for PRESTO-Tango: parallel receptorome expression and screening via transcriptional output, with transcriptional activation following arrestin translocation
Depositing lab: Bryan Roth. Publication: PRESTO-Tango as an open-source resource for interrogation of the druggable human GPCRome. Kroeze WK, Sassano MF, Huang XP, Lansu K, McCorvy JD, Giguere PM, Sciaky N, Roth BL. Nat Struct Mol Biol. 2015 May;22(5):362-9. doi: 10.1038/nsmb.3014. Epub 2015 Apr 20. PubMed 25895059.
Backbone
  Vector backbone: empty Tango
  Backbone size w/o insert (bp): 6632
  Vector type: Mammalian Expression
  Selectable markers: Neomycin (select with G418)
Growth in bacteria
  Bacterial resistance: Ampicillin, 100 μg/mL
  Growth temperature: 37°C
  Growth strain: DH5alpha
  Copy number: High Copy
Gene/Insert
  Gene/Insert name: GPR39
  Species: H. sapiens (human)
  Insert size (bp): 1359
  Entrez Gene: GPR39
  Promoter: CMV
  Tag / fusion protein: FLAG (N terminal on backbone)
  Cloning method: Restriction Enzyme; 5′ cloning site NotI (not destroyed); 3′ cloning site XhoI (unknown if destroyed)
  Sequencing primers: 5′ CMV-F; 3′ Tet-R
Terms and licenses: Academic/Nonprofit Terms; Industry Terms: Not Available to Industry
Depositor comments: Please note: Most of the PRESTO-Tango vectors do not contain the XhoI cut site downstream of the tTA sequence and instead carry an XbaI site. If you need to perform an XhoI digest we recommend sequencing with a forward primer at the C-terminus of tTA to determine which of the two sites is present. Suggested primer: 5-gagctccacttagacggcgagg-3. Original backbone was pcDNA3.1(+). These plasmids were generated as part of the Illuminating the Druggable Genome (IDG) program sponsored by the NIH Common Fund. The goal of this program is to identify, gather, and distribute information and resources for proteins that currently are not well-studied yet belong to commonly drug-targeted protein families: protein kinases, non-olfactory G-protein coupled receptors (GPCRs), and ion channels. The IDG program is designed to develop fundamental research tools for understudied proteins, elucidate their function, and disseminate the IDG-related resources and data to the greater scientific community.
How to cite: GPR39-Tango was a gift from Bryan Roth (Addgene plasmid # 66357 ; http://n2t.net/addgene:66357 ; RRID:Addgene_66357)
