[The description below was written by a language model from this plasmid's Addgene catalogue record and pLannotate feature annotations shown in this document.]
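Description:
GPR39-Tango is a mammalian expression plasmid from the PRESTO-Tango collection, built on an "empty Tango" backbone that the depositor notes was derived from pcDNA3.1(+). It is propagated in E. coli through a high-copy ColE1/pUC-type origin with ampicillin selection (AmpR under its own promoter). An f1 origin is also present. For selection in mammalian cells it carries a neomycin resistance gene driven by the SV40 enhancer/early promoter and terminated by an SV40 poly(A) signal, allowing selection with G418.

The payload is a single fusion open reading frame under the CMV immediate-early enhancer and promoter, ending at a bGH poly(A) signal. An N-terminal FLAG epitope supplied by the backbone precedes the 1,359 bp human GPR39 coding sequence, a G protein-coupled receptor for which zinc ions act as an agonist. Downstream of the receptor the annotation shows a short fragment of the vasopressin V2 receptor (AVPR2), followed by TetR and the VP16 activation domain, which together make up the tTA transcriptional activator. In the Tango design, agonist-driven arrestin translocation to the receptor leads to release of the tethered tTA, which then activates a tTA-responsive reporter. The V2 tail fragment is generally included in such designs to strengthen arrestin recruitment. The protease cleavage site that this scheme requires between the tail and tTA is not annotated in the feature table, and the reporter and arrestin components are not part of this plasmid.

The construct is intended for parallel, transcription-based screening of ligands across the GPCR family, and was produced within a programme developing tools for understudied druggable proteins. The depositor cautions that the restriction site downstream of tTA may be XbaI rather than XhoI.
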