Features (pLannotate 1.2.2; 24 found; start..end, strand, type, name):
     28..80      -  misc_feature   bom (fragment): basis of mobility region from pBR322
    235..614     +  enhancer       CMV enhancer: human cytomegalovirus immediate early enhancer
    615..818     +  promoter       CMV promoter: human cytomegalovirus (CMV) immediate early promoter
    814..847     +  LTR            5' LTR (truncated) (fragment): truncated 5' long terminal repeat (LTR) from HIV-1
    863..881     +  promoter       T7 promoter: promoter for bacteriophage T7 RNA polymerase
   1040..1060    +  CDS            3xFLAG (fragment): three tandem FLAG® epitope tags
   1073..2431    +  CDS            GPR39: GPR39_HUMAN - Experimental evidence at protein level: Swiss-Prot protein existence level 1. Zn(2+) acts as an agonist. This receptor mediates its action by association with G proteins that activate a phosphatidylinositol- calcium second messenger system. Its effect is mediated mainly through G(q)-alpha and G(12)/G(13) proteins. Involved in regulation of body weight, gastrointestinal mobility, hormone secretion and cell death (By similarity). From Homo sapiens (Human).
   2444..2524    +  CDS            AVPR2 (fragment): V2R_HUMAN - Also known as ADHR, DIR, DIR3, V2R. Experimental evidence at protein level: Swiss-Prot protein existence level 1. Receptor for arginine vasopressin. The activity of this receptor is mediated by G proteins which activate adenylate cyclase. Involved in renal water reabsorption. From Homo sapiens (Human).
   2552..3165    +  CDS            TetR (fragment): tetracycline repressor TetR; tetR from transposon Tn10; TetR binds to the tetracycline operator tetO to inhibit transcription. This inhibition can be relieved by adding tetracycline or doxycycline.
   3317..3550    +  CDS            VP16 AD: transcriptional activation domain of herpes simplex virus protein VP16 (Triezenberg et al., 1988; Cousens et al., 1989); UL48
   3591..3815    +  polyA_signal   bGH poly(A) signal: bovine growth hormone polyadenylation signal
   3819..3840    +  promoter       SV40 promoter (fragment): SV40 enhancer and early promoter
   3861..4289    +  rep_origin     f1 ori (sequence partly withheld): f1 bacteriophage origin of replication; arrow indicates direction of (+) strand synthesis
   4303..4632    +  promoter       SV40 promoter: SV40 enhancer and early promoter
   4699..5490    +  CDS            neo: KKA2_KLEPN - Also known as kan, nptII. Experimental evidence at protein level: Swiss-Prot protein existence level 1. Resistance to kanamycin, neomycin, paromomycin, ribostamycin, butirosin and gentamicin B. From Klebsiella pneumoniae.
   5514..5672    +  CDS            ble (fragment): BLE_KLEPN - Experimental evidence at protein level: Swiss-Prot protein existence level 1. Binding protein with a strong affinity to the bleomycin family of antibiotics. Binds to CL990; an antimitotic-antibiotic compound. From Klebsiella pneumoniae.
   5667..5788    +  polyA_signal   SV40 poly(A) signal: SV40 polyadenylation signal
   5861..5877    -  protein_bind   lac operator: The lac repressor binds to the lac operator to inhibit transcription in E. coli. This inhibition can be relieved by adding lactose or isopropyl-β-D-thiogalactopyranoside (IPTG). lac repressor encoded by lacI
   5885..5915    -  promoter       lac promoter: promoter for the E. coli lac operon
   5930..5951    -  protein_bind   CAP binding site: CAP binding activates transcription in the presence of cAMP. E. coli catabolite activator protein
   5964..6056    -  CDS            lacI (fragment): lac repressor; lacI; The lac repressor binds to the lac operator to inhibit transcription in E. coli. This inhibition can be relieved by adding lactose or isopropyl-β-D-thiogalactopyranoside (IPTG).
   6239..6827    -  rep_origin     ori: high-copy-number ColE1/pMB1/pBR322/pUC origin of replication
   6998..7858    -  CDS            AmpR: β-lactamase; bla; confers resistance to ampicillin, carbenicillin, and related antibiotics
   7859..7963    -  promoter       AmpR promoter: bla
>Addgene plasmid #66357 | GPR39-Tango | addgene full sequence | sequence record 456562 | Addgene NGS Result
GACGGATCGGGAGATCTCCCGATCCCCTATGGTGCACTCTCAGTACAATCTGCTCTGATGCCGCATAGTT
AAGCCAGTATCTGCTCCCTGCTTGTGTGTTGGAGGTCGCTGAGTAGTGCGCGAGCAAAATTTAAGCTACA
ACAAGGCAAGGCTTGACCGACAATTGCATGAAGAATCTGCTTAGGGTTAGGCGTTTTGCGCTGCTTCGCG
ATGTACGGGCCAGATATACGCGTTGACATTGATTATTGACTAGTTATTAATAGTAATCAATTACGGGGTC
ATTAGTTCATAGCCCATATATGGAGTTCCGCGTTACATAACTTACGGTAAATGGCCCGCCTGGCTGACCG
CCCAACGACCCCCGCCCATTGACGTCAATAATGACGTATGTTCCCATAGTAACGCCAATAGGGACTTTCC
ATTGACGTCAATGGGTGGAGTATTTACGGTAAACTGCCCACTTGGCAGTACATCAAGTGTATCATATGCC
AAGTACGCCCCCTATTGACGTCAATGACGGTAAATGGCCCGCCTGGCATTATGCCCAGTACATGACCTTA
TGGGACTTTCCTACTTGGCAGTACATCTACGTATTAGTCATCGCTATTACCATGGTGATGCGGTTTTGGC
AGTACATCAATGGGCGTGGATAGCGGTTTGACTCACGGGGATTTCCAAGTCTCCACCCCATTGACGTCAA
TGGGAGTTTGTTTTGGCACCAAAATCAACGGGACTTTCCAAAATGTCGTAACAACTCCGCCCCATTGACG
CAAATGGGCGGTAGGCGTGTACGGTGGGAGGTCTATATAAGCAGAGCTCTCTGGCTAACTAGAGAACCCA
CTGCTTACTGGCTTATCGAAATTAATACGACTCACTATAGGGAGACCCAAGCTGGCTAGCGTTTAAACTT
AAGCTTGGTACCGAGCTCGGATCCACTAGTCCAGTGTGGTGGAATTCTGCAGATATCCAGCACAGTGGCG
GCCGCGCCACCATGAAGACGATCATCGCCCTGAGCTACATCTTCTGCCTGGTATTCGCCGACTACAAGGA
CGATGATGACGCCAGCATCGATATGGCCTCACCTTCACTGCCCGGTTCCGACTGTAGCCAGATTATTGAC
CATAGCCACGTGCCGGAGTTTGAAGTGGCCACATGGATAAAAATTACCCTGATCCTGGTGTATCTCATCA
TATTCGTGATGGGGTTGCTTGGGAATTCTGCCACTATTAGAGTCACCCAAGTGCTGCAAAAAAAGGGCTA
CCTGCAGAAAGAAGTGACCGATCATATGGTGAGCCTCGCCTGTTCAGACATTCTCGTCTTCCTGATCGGT
ATGCCCATGGAATTCTACAGTATTATTTGGAATCCCCTGACTACATCAAGCTACACACTTTCTTGCAAGT
TGCATACTTTCCTGTTCGAAGCGTGCAGTTACGCCACCCTGCTGCACGTGCTGACACTCTCATTTGAGAG
ATACATCGCAATCTGTCATCCGTTCAGGTACAAAGCCGTAAGTGGCCCTTGTCAGGTCAAGCTGCTGATT
GGGTTTGTGTGGGTGACCAGCGCCTTGGTGGCCTTGCCACTTCTTTTTGCTATGGGAACAGAGTACCCTC
TCGTCAACGTCCCAAGTCACCGAGGCCTCACGTGTAATAGGTCAAGTACACGACATCACGAACAGCCAGA
GACTTCCAATATGAGTATCTGCACTAATCTGTCCTCCCGCTGGACCGTTTTCCAGTCTTCAATCTTTGGC
GCATTTGTGGTGTACTTGGTCGTGCTGCTGTCCGTAGCCTTTATGTGTTGGAACATGATGCAGGTGCTCA
TGAAGAGCCAGAAAGGCAGCTTGGCCGGGGGTACCCGGCCGCCTCAGCTTCGCAAATCAGAAAGCGAGGA
GTCCCGGACTGCCCGCCGGCAGACTATTATTTTTCTGCGACTGATAGTGGTGACCCTTGCCGTGTGTTGG
ATGCCCAATCAGATACGCAGAATCATGGCAGCAGCTAAACCCAAACATGATTGGACCCGGTCCTACTTCC
GGGCCTACATGATTCTGCTGCCGTTCAGTGAGACGTTCTTCTACCTGAGCAGTGTCATTAATCCACTTCT
TTACACTGTGAGCAGTCAGCAATTCAGGAGGGTCTTCGTCCAAGTCTTGTGCTGCAGACTCAGCCTCCAG
CACGCGAACCACGAAAAAAGGCTCCGGGTACACGCGCACTCCACAACGGACTCCGCACGATTCGTTCAGA
GACCCCTTCTTTTTGCTTCACGAAGACAATCCAGTGCCAGACGGACGGAAAAGATATTCCTGTCTACTTT
TCAATCAGAAGCCGAGCCCCAGAGCAAGAGCCAGTCCCTGTCCTTGGAAAGCCTGGAGCCGAATAGCGGC
GCAAAACCTGCTAACTCTGCTGCGGAGAATGGGTTTCAAGAACACGAGGTGATCGATACCGGTGGACGCA
CCCCACCCAGCCTGGGTCCCCAAGATGAGTCCTGCACCACCGCCAGCTCCTCCCTGGCCAAGGACACTTC
ATCGACCGGTGAGAACCTGTACTTCCAGCTAAGATTAGATAAAAGTAAAGTGATTAACAGCGCATTAGAG
CTGCTTAATGAGGTCGGAATCGAAGGTTTAACAACCCGTAAACTCGCCCAGAAGCTAGGTGTAGAGCAGC
CTACATTGTATTGGCATGTAAAAAATAAGCGGGCTTTGCTCGACGCCTTAGCCATTGAGATGTTAGATAG
GCACCATACTCACTTTTGCCCTTTAGAAGGGGAAAGCTGGCAAGATTTTTTACGTAATAACGCTAAAAGT
TTTAGATGTGCTTTACTAAGTCATCGCGATGGAGCAAAAGTACATTTAGGTACACGGCCTACAGAAAAAC
AGTATGAAACTCTCGAAAATCAATTAGCCTTTTTATGCCAACAAGGTTTTTCACTAGAGAATGCATTATA
TGCACTCAGCGCTGTGGGGCATTTTACTTTAGGTTGCGTATTGGAAGATCAAGAGCATCAAGTCGCTAAA
GAAGAAAGGGAAACACCTACTACTGATAGTATGCCGCCATTATTACGACAAGCTATCGAATTATTTGATC
ACCAAGGTGCAGAGCCAGCCTTCTTATTCGGCCTTGAATTGATCATATGCGGATTAGAAAAACAACTTAA
ATGTGAAAGTGGGTCCGCGTACAGCCGCGCGCGTACGAAAAACAATTACGGGTCTACCATCGAGGGCCTG
CTCGATCTCCCGGACGACGACGCCCCCGAAGAGGCGGGGCTGGCGGCTCCGCGCCTGTCCTTTCTCCCCG
CGGGACACACGCGCAGACTGTCGACGGCCCCCCCGACCGATGTCAGCCTGGGGGACGAGCTCCACTTAGA
CGGCGAGGACGTGGCGATGGCGCATGCCGACGCGCTAGACGATTTCGATCTGGACATGTTGGGGGACGGG
GATTCCCCGGGTCCGGGATTTACCCCCCACGACTCCGCCCCCTACGGCGCTCTGGATATGGCCGACTTCG
AGTTTGAGCAGATGTTTACCGATGCCCTTGGAATTGACGAGTACGGTGGGTAGTCTAGAGGGCCCGTTTA
AACCCGCTGATCAGCCTCGACTGTGCCTTCTAGTTGCCAGCCATCTGTTGTTTGCCCCTCCCCCGTGCCT
TCCTTGACCCTGGAAGGTGCCACTCCCACTGTCCTTTCCTAATAAAATGAGGAAATTGCATCGCATTGTC
TGAGTAGGTGTCATTCTATTCTGGGGGGTGGGGTGGGGCAGGACAGCAAGGGGGAGGATTGGGAAGACAA
TAGCAGGCATGCTGGGGATGCGGTGGGCTCTATGGCTTCTGAGGCGGAAAGAACCAGCTGGGGCTCTAGG
GGGTATCCCC
[124 nt withheld, positions 3861-3984]
C
[91 nt withheld, positions 3986-4076]
A
[49 nt withheld, positions 4078-4126]
CCTTTGACGTTGGAGTCCACGTTCTTT
[37 nt withheld, positions 4154-4190]
ACCCTATCTCGGTCTATTCTTTTGATTTATAAGGGATTTTGCCGATTTCGGCCTATTGGTTAAAAAATGA
GCTGATTTAACAAAAATTTAACGCGAATTAATTCTGTGGAATGTGTGTCAGTTAGGGTGTGGAAAGTCCC
CAGGCTCCCCAGCAGGCAGAAGTATGCAAAGCATGCATCTCAATTAGTCAGCAACCAGGTGTGGAAAGTC
CCCAGGCTCCCCAGCAGGCAGAAGTATGCAAAGCATGCATCTCAATTAGTCAGCAACCATAGTCCCGCCC
CTAACTCCGCCCATCCCGCCCCTAACTCCGCCCAGTTCCGCCCATTCTCCGCCCCATGGCTGACTAATTT
TTTTTATTTATGCAGAGGCCGAGGCCGCCTCTGCCTCTGAGCTATTCCAGAAGTAGTGAGGAGGCTTTTT
TGGAGGCCTAGGCTTTTGCAAAAAGCTCCCGGGAGCTTGTATATCCATTTTCGGATCTGATCAAGAGACA
GGATGAGGATCGTTTCGCATGATTGAACAAGATGGATTGCACGCAGGTTCTCCGGCCGCTTGGGTGGAGA
GGCTATTCGGCTATGACTGGGCACAACAGACAATCGGCTGCTCTGATGCCGCCGTGTTCCGGCTGTCAGC
GCAGGGGCGCCCGGTTCTTTTTGTCAAGACCGACCTGTCCGGTGCCCTGAATGAACTGCAGGACGAGGCA
GCGCGGCTATCGTGGCTGGCCACGACGGGCGTTCCTTGCGCAGCTGTGCTCGACGTTGTCACTGAAGCGG
GAAGGGACTGGCTGCTATTGGGCGAAGTGCCGGGGCAGGATCTCCTGTCATCTCACCTTGCTCCTGCCGA
GAAAGTATCCATCATGGCTGATGCAATGCGGCGGCTGCATACGCTTGATCCGGCTACCTGCCCATTCGAC
CACCAAGCGAAACATCGCATCGAGCGAGCACGTACTCGGATGGAAGCCGGTCTTGTCGATCAGGATGATC
TGGACGAAGAGCATCAGGGGCTCGCGCCAGCCGAACTGTTCGCCAGGCTCAAGGCGCGCATGCCCGACGG
CGAGGATCTCGTCGTGACCCATGGCGATGCCTGCTTGCCGAATATCATGGTGGAAAATGGCCGCTTTTCT
GGATTCATCGACTGTGGCCGGCTGGGTGTGGCGGACCGCTATCAGGACATAGCGTTGGCTACCCGTGATA
TTGCTGAAGAGCTTGGCGGCGAATGGGCTGACCGCTTCCTCGTGCTTTACGGTATCGCCGCTCCCGATTC
GCAGCGCATCGCCTTCTATCGCCTTCTTGACGAGTTCTTCTGAGCGGGACTCTGGGGTTCGAAATGACCG
ACCAAGCGACGCCCAACCTGCCATCACGAGATTTCGATTCCACCGCCGCCTTCTATGAAAGGTTGGGCTT
CGGAATCGTTTTCCGGGACGCCGGCTGGATGATCCTCCAGCGCGGGGATCTCATGCTGGAGTTCTTCGCC
CACCCCAACTTGTTTATTGCAGCTTATAATGGTTACAAATAAAGCAATAGCATCACAAATTTCACAAATA
AAGCATTTTTTTCACTGCATTCTAGTTGTGGTTTGTCCAAACTCATCAATGTATCTTATCATGTCTGTAT
ACCGTCGACCTCTAGCTAGAGCTTGGCGTAATCATGGTCATAGCTGTTTCCTGTGTGAAATTGTTATCCG
CTCACAATTCCACACAACATACGAGCCGGAAGCATAAAGTGTAAAGCCTGGGGTGCCTAATGAGTGAGCT
AACTCACATTAATTGCGTTGCGCTCACTGCCCGCTTTCCAGTCGGGAAACCTGTCGTGCCAGCTGCATTA
ATGAATCGGCCAACGCGCGGGGAGAGGCGGTTTGCGTATTGGGCGCTCTTCCGCTTCCTCGCTCACTGAC
TCGCTGCGCTCGGTCGTTCGGCTGCGGCGAGCGGTATCAGCTCACTCAAAGGCGGTAATACGGTTATCCA
CAGAATCAGGGGATAACGCAGGAAAGAACATGTGAGCAAAAGGCCAGCAAAAGGCCAGGAACCGTAAAAA
GGCCGCGTTGCTGGCGTTTTTCCATAGGCTCCGCCCCCCTGACGAGCATCACAAAAATCGACGCTCAAGT
CAGAGGTGGCGAAACCCGACAGGACTATAAAGATACCAGGCGTTTCCCCCTGGAAGCTCCCTCGTGCGCT
CTCCTGTTCCGACCCTGCCGCTTACCGGATACCTGTCCGCCTTTCTCCCTTCGGGAAGCGTGGCGCTTTC
TCATAGCTCACGCTGTAGGTATCTCAGTTCGGTGTAGGTCGTTCGCTCCAAGCTGGGCTGTGTGCACGAA
CCCCCCGTTCAGCCCGACCGCTGCGCCTTATCCGGTAACTATCGTCTTGAGTCCAACCCGGTAAGACACG
ACTTATCGCCACTGGCAGCAGCCACTGGTAACAGGATTAGCAGAGCGAGGTATGTAGGCGGTGCTACAGA
GTTCTTGAAGTGGTGGCCTAACTACGGCTACACTAGAAGAACAGTATTTGGTATCTGCGCTCTGCTGAAG
CCAGTTACCTTCGGAAAAAGAGTTGGTAGCTCTTGATCCGGCAAACAAACCACCGCTGGTAGCGGTGGTT
TTTTTGTTTGCAAGCAGCAGATTACGCGCAGAAAAAAAGGATCTCAAGAAGATCCTTTGATCTTTTCTAC
GGGGTCTGACGCTCAGTGGAACGAAAACTCACGTTAAGGGATTTTGGTCATGAGATTATCAAAAAGGATC
TTCACCTAGATCCTTTTAAATTAAAAATGAAGTTTTAAATCAATCTAAAGTATATATGAGTAAACTTGGT
CTGACAGTTACCAATGCTTAATCAGTGAGGCACCTATCTCAGCGATCTGTCTATTTCGTTCATCCATAGT
TGCCTGACTCCCCGTCGTGTAGATAACTACGATACGGGAGGGCTTACCATCTGGCCCCAGTGCTGCAATG
ATACCGCGAGACCCACGCTCACCGGCTCCAGATTTATCAGCAATAAACCAGCCAGCCGGAAGGGCCGAGC
GCAGAAGTGGTCCTGCAACTTTATCCGCCTCCATCCAGTCTATTAATTGTTGCCGGGAAGCTAGAGTAAG
TAGTTCGCCAGTTAATAGTTTGCGCAACGTTGTTGCCATTGCTACAGGCATCGTGGTGTCACGCTCGTCG
TTTGGTATGGCTTCATTCAGCTCCGGTTCCCAACGATCAAGGCGAGTTACATGATCCCCCATGTTGTGCA
AAAAAGCGGTTAGCTCCTTCGGTCCTCCGATCGTTGTCAGAAGTAAGTTGGCCGCAGTGTTATCACTCAT
GGTTATGGCAGCACTGCATAATTCTCTTACTGTCATGCCATCCGTAAGATGCTTTTCTGTGACTGGTGAG
TACTCAACCAAGTCATTCTGAGAATAGTGTATGCGGCGACCGAGTTGCTCTTGCCCGGCGTCAATACGGG
ATAATACCGCGCCACATAGCAGAACTTTAAAAGTGCTCATCATTGGAAAACGTTCTTCGGGGCGAAAACT
CTCAAGGATCTTACCGCTGTTGAGATCCAGTTCGATGTAACCCACTCGTGCACCCAACTGATCTTCAGCA
TCTTTTACTTTCACCAGCGTTTCTGGGTGAGCAAAAACAGGAAGGCAAAATGCCGCAAAAAAGGGAATAA
GGGCGACACGGAAATGTTGAATACTCATACTCTTCCTTTTTCAATATTATTGAAGCATTTATCAGGGTTA
TTGTCTCATGAGCGGATACATATTTGAATGTATTTAGAAAAATAAACAAATAGGGGTTCCGCGCACATTT
CCCCGAAAAGTGCCACCTGACGTC
