>Addgene plasmid #66357 | GPR39-Tango | depositor partial sequence | sequence record 113327 | empty Tango
GACGGATCGGGAGATCTCCCGATCCCCTATGGTGCACTCTCAGTACAATCTGCTCTGATGCCGCATAGTT
AAGCCAGTATCTGCTCCCTGCTTGTGTGTTGGAGGTCGCTGAGTAGTGCGCGAGCAAAATTTAAGCTACA
ACAAGGCAAGGCTTGACCGACAATTGCATGAAGAATCTGCTTAGGGTTAGGCGTTTTGCGCTGCTTCGCG
ATGTACGGGCCAGATATACGCGTTGACATTGATTATTGACTAGTTATTAATAGTAATCAATTACGGGGTC
ATTAGTTCATAGCCCATATATGGAGTTCCGCGTTACATAACTTACGGTAAATGGCCCGCCTGGCTGACCG
CCCAACGACCCCCGCCCATTGACGTCAATAATGACGTATGTTCCCATAGTAACGCCAATAGGGACTTTCC
ATTGACGTCAATGGGTGGAGTATTTACGGTAAACTGCCCACTTGGCAGTACATCAAGTGTATCATATGCC
AAGTACGCCCCCTATTGACGTCAATGACGGTAAATGGCCCGCCTGGCATTATGCCCAGTACATGACCTTA
TGGGACTTTCCTACTTGGCAGTACATCTACGTATTAGTCATCGCTATTACCATGGTGATGCGGTTTTGGC
AGTACATCAATGGGCGTGGATAGCGGTTTGACTCACGGGGATTTCCAAGTCTCCACCCCATTGACGTCAA
TGGGAGTTTGTTTTGGCACCAAAATCAACGGGACTTTCCAAAATGTCGTAACAACTCCGCCCCATTGACG
CAAATGGGCGGTAGGCGTGTACGGTGGGAGGTCTATATAAGCAGAGCTCTCTGGCTAACTAGAGAACCCA
CTGCTTACTGGCTTATCGAAATTAATACGACTCACTATAGGGAGACCCAAGCTGGCTAGCGTTTAAACTT
AAGCTTGGTACCGAGCTCGGATCCACTAGTCCAGTGTGGTGGAATTCTGCAGATATCCAGCACAGTGGCG
GCCGCGCCACCATGAAGACGATCATCGCCCTGAGCTACATCTTCTGCCTGGTATTCGCCGACTACAAGGA
CGATGATGACGCCAGCATCGATACCGGTGGACGCACCCCACCCAGCCTGGGTCCCCAAGATGAGTCCTGC
ACCACCGCCAGCTCCTCCCTGGCCAAGGACACTTCATCGACCGGTGAGAACCTGTACTTCCAGCTAAGAT
TAGATAAAAGTAAAGTGATTAACAGCGCATTAGAGCTGCTTAATGAGGTCGGAATCGAAGGTTTAACAAC
CCGTAAACTCGCCCAGAAGCTAGGTGTAGAGCAGCCTACATTGTATTGGCATGTAAAAAATAAGCGGGCT
TTGCTCGACGCCTTAGCCATTGAGATGTTAGATAGGCACCATACTCACTTTTGCCCTTTAGAAGGGGAAA
GCTGGCAAGATTTTTTACGTAATAACGCTAAAAGTTTTAGATGTGCTTTACTAAGTCATCGCGATGGAGC
AAAAGTACATTTAGGTACACGGCCTACAGAAAAACAGTATGAAACTCTCGAAAATCAATTAGCCTTTTTA
TGCCAACAAGGTTTTTCACTAGAGAATGCATTATATGCACTCAGCGCTGTGGGGCATTTTACTTTAGGTT
GCGTATTGGAAGATCAAGAGCATCAAGTCGCTAAAGAAGAAAGGGAAACACCTACTACTGATAGTATGCC
GCCATTATTACGACAAGCTATCGAATTATTTGATCACCAAGGTGCAGAGCCAGCCTTCTTATTCGGCCTT
GAATTGATCATATGCGGATTAGAAAAACAACTTAAATGTGAAAGTGGGTCCGCGTACAGCCGCGCGCGTA
CGAAAAACAATTACGGGTCTACCATCGAGGGCCTGCTCGATCTCCCGGACGACGACGCCCCCGAAGAGGC
GGGGCTGGCGGCTCCGCGCCTGTCCTTTCTCCCCGCGGGACACACGCGCAGACTGTCGACGGCCCCCCCG
ACCGATGTCAGCCTGGGGGACGAGCTCCACTTAGACGGCGAGGACGTGGCGATGGCGCATGCCGACGCGC
TAGACGATTTCGATCTGGACATGTTGGGGGACGGGGATTCCCCGGGTCCGGGATTTACCCCCCACGACTC
CGCCCCCTACGGCGCTCTGGATATGGCCGACTTCGAGTTTGAGCAGATGTTTACCGATGCCCTTGGAATT
GACGAGTACGGTGGGTAGCTCGAGTCTAGAGGGCCCGTTTAAACCCGCTGATCAGCCTCGACTGTGCCTT
CTAGTTGCCAGCCATCTGTTGTTTGCCCCTCCCCCGTGCCTTCCTTGACCCTGGAAGGTGCCACTCCCAC
TGTCCTTTCCTAATAAAATGAGGAAATTGCATCGCATTGTCTGAGTAGGTGTCATTCTATTCTGGGGGGT
GGGGTGGGGCAGGACAGCAAGGGGGAGGATTGGGAAGACAATAGCAGGCATGCTGGGGATGCGGTGGGCT
CTATGGCTTCTGAGGCGGAAAGAACCAGCTGGGGCTCTAGGGGGTATCCCC
[124 nt withheld, positions 2502-2625]
C
[91 nt withheld, positions 2627-2717]
A
[49 nt withheld, positions 2719-2767]
CCTTTGACGTTGGAGTCCACGTTCTTT
[37 nt withheld, positions 2795-2831]
ACCCTATCTCGGTCTATTCTTTTGATTTATAAGGGATTTTGCCGATTTCGGCCTATTGGTTAAAAAATGA
GCTGATTTAACAAAAATTTAACGCGAATTAATTCTGTGGAATGTGTGTCAGTTAGGGTGTGGAAAGTCCC
CAGGCTCCCCAGCAGGCAGAAGTATGCAAAGCATGCATCTCAATTAGTCAGCAACCAGGTGTGGAAAGTC
CCCAGGCTCCCCAGCAGGCAGAAGTATGCAAAGCATGCATCTCAATTAGTCAGCAACCATAGTCCCGCCC
CTAACTCCGCCCATCCCGCCCCTAACTCCGCCCAGTTCCGCCCATTCTCCGCCCCATGGCTGACTAATTT
TTTTTATTTATGCAGAGGCCGAGGCCGCCTCTGCCTCTGAGCTATTCCAGAAGTAGTGAGGAGGCTTTTT
TGGAGGCCTAGGCTTTTGCAAAAAGCTCCCGGGAGCTTGTATATCCATTTTCGGATCTGATCAAGAGACA
GGATGAGGATCGTTTCGCATGATTGAACAAGATGGATTGCACGCAGGTTCTCCGGCCGCTTGGGTGGAGA
GGCTATTCGGCTATGACTGGGCACAACAGACAATCGGCTGCTCTGATGCCGCCGTGTTCCGGCTGTCAGC
GCAGGGGCGCCCGGTTCTTTTTGTCAAGACCGACCTGTCCGGTGCCCTGAATGAACTGCAGGACGAGGCA
GCGCGGCTATCGTGGCTGGCCACGACGGGCGTTCCTTGCGCAGCTGTGCTCGACGTTGTCACTGAAGCGG
GAAGGGACTGGCTGCTATTGGGCGAAGTGCCGGGGCAGGATCTCCTGTCATCTCACCTTGCTCCTGCCGA
GAAAGTATCCATCATGGCTGATGCAATGCGGCGGCTGCATACGCTTGATCCGGCTACCTGCCCATTCGAC
CACCAAGCGAAACATCGCATCGAGCGAGCACGTACTCGGATGGAAGCCGGTCTTGTCGATCAGGATGATC
TGGACGAAGAGCATCAGGGGCTCGCGCCAGCCGAACTGTTCGCCAGGCTCAAGGCGCGCATGCCCGACGG
CGAGGATCTCGTCGTGACCCATGGCGATGCCTGCTTGCCGAATATCATGGTGGAAAATGGCCGCTTTTCT
GGATTCATCGACTGTGGCCGGCTGGGTGTGGCGGACCGCTATCAGGACATAGCGTTGGCTACCCGTGATA
TTGCTGAAGAGCTTGGCGGCGAATGGGCTGACCGCTTCCTCGTGCTTTACGGTATCGCCGCTCCCGATTC
GCAGCGCATCGCCTTCTATCGCCTTCTTGACGAGTTCTTCTGAGCGGGACTCTGGGGTTCGAAATGACCG
ACCAAGCGACGCCCAACCTGCCATCACGAGATTTCGATTCCACCGCCGCCTTCTATGAAAGGTTGGGCTT
CGGAATCGTTTTCCGGGACGCCGGCTGGATGATCCTCCAGCGCGGGGATCTCATGCTGGAGTTCTTCGCC
CACCCCAACTTGTTTATTGCAGCTTATAATGGTTACAAATAAAGCAATAGCATCACAAATTTCACAAATA
AAGCATTTTTTTCACTGCATTCTAGTTGTGGTTTGTCCAAACTCATCAATGTATCTTATCATGTCTGTAT
ACCGTCGACCTCTAGCTAGAGCTTGGCGTAATCATGGTCATAGCTGTTTCCTGTGTGAAATTGTTATCCG
CTCACAATTCCACACAACATACGAGCCGGAAGCATAAAGTGTAAAGCCTGGGGTGCCTAATGAGTGAGCT
AACTCACATTAATTGCGTTGCGCTCACTGCCCGCTTTCCAGTCGGGAAACCTGTCGTGCCAGCTGCATTA
ATGAATCGGCCAACGCGCGGGGAGAGGCGGTTTGCGTATTGGGCGCTCTTCCGCTTCCTCGCTCACTGAC
TCGCTGCGCTCGGTCGTTCGGCTGCGGCGAGCGGTATCAGCTCACTCAAAGGCGGTAATACGGTTATCCA
CAGAATCAGGGGATAACGCAGGAAAGAACATGTGAGCAAAAGGCCAGCAAAAGGCCAGGAACCGTAAAAA
GGCCGCGTTGCTGGCGTTTTTCCATAGGCTCCGCCCCCCTGACGAGCATCACAAAAATCGACGCTCAAGT
CAGAGGTGGCGAAACCCGACAGGACTATAAAGATACCAGGCGTTTCCCCCTGGAAGCTCCCTCGTGCGCT
CTCCTGTTCCGACCCTGCCGCTTACCGGATACCTGTCCGCCTTTCTCCCTTCGGGAAGCGTGGCGCTTTC
TCATAGCTCACGCTGTAGGTATCTCAGTTCGGTGTAGGTCGTTCGCTCCAAGCTGGGCTGTGTGCACGAA
CCCCCCGTTCAGCCCGACCGCTGCGCCTTATCCGGTAACTATCGTCTTGAGTCCAACCCGGTAAGACACG
ACTTATCGCCACTGGCAGCAGCCACTGGTAACAGGATTAGCAGAGCGAGGTATGTAGGCGGTGCTACAGA
GTTCTTGAAGTGGTGGCCTAACTACGGCTACACTAGAAGAACAGTATTTGGTATCTGCGCTCTGCTGAAG
CCAGTTACCTTCGGAAAAAGAGTTGGTAGCTCTTGATCCGGCAAACAAACCACCGCTGGTAGCGGTTTTT
TTGTTTGCAAGCAGCAGATTACGCGCAGAAAAAAAGGATCTCAAGAAGATCCTTTGATCTTTTCTACGGG
GTCTGACGCTCAGTGGAACGAAAACTCACGTTAAGGGATTTTGGTCATGAGATTATCAAAAAGGATCTTC
ACCTAGATCCTTTTAAATTAAAAATGAAGTTTTAAATCAATCTAAAGTATATATGAGTAAACTTGGTCTG
ACAGTTACCAATGCTTAATCAGTGAGGCACCTATCTCAGCGATCTGTCTATTTCGTTCATCCATAGTTGC
CTGACTCCCCGTCGTGTAGATAACTACGATACGGGAGGGCTTACCATCTGGCCCCAGTGCTGCAATGATA
CCGCGAGACCCACGCTCACCGGCTCCAGATTTATCAGCAATAAACCAGCCAGCCGGAAGGGCCGAGCGCA
GAAGTGGTCCTGCAACTTTATCCGCCTCCATCCAGTCTATTAATTGTTGCCGGGAAGCTAGAGTAAGTAG
TTCGCCAGTTAATAGTTTGCGCAACGTTGTTGCCATTGCTACAGGCATCGTGGTGTCACGCTCGTCGTTT
GGTATGGCTTCATTCAGCTCCGGTTCCCAACGATCAAGGCGAGTTACATGATCCCCCATGTTGTGCAAAA
AAGCGGTTAGCTCCTTCGGTCCTCCGATCGTTGTCAGAAGTAAGTTGGCCGCAGTGTTATCACTCATGGT
TATGGCAGCACTGCATAATTCTCTTACTGTCATGCCATCCGTAAGATGCTTTTCTGTGACTGGTGAGTAC
TCAACCAAGTCATTCTGAGAATAGTGTATGCGGCGACCGAGTTGCTCTTGCCCGGCGTCAATACGGGATA
ATACCGCGCCACATAGCAGAACTTTAAAAGTGCTCATCATTGGAAAACGTTCTTCGGGGCGAAAACTCTC
AAGGATCTTACCGCTGTTGAGATCCAGTTCGATGTAACCCACTCGTGCACCCAACTGATCTTCAGCATCT
TTTACTTTCACCAGCGTTTCTGGGTGAGCAAAAACAGGAAGGCAAAATGCCGCAAAAAAGGGAATAAGGG
CGACACGGAAATGTTGAATACTCATACTCTTCCTTTTTCAATATTATTGAAGCATTTATCAGGGTTATTG
TCTCATGAGCGGATACATATTTGAATGTATTTAGAAAAATAAACAAATAGGGGTTCCGCGCACATTTCCC
CGAAAAGTGCCACCTGACGTC
