>Addgene plasmid #66357 | GPR39-Tango | depositor partial sequence | sequence record 113328 | GPR39
ATGGCCTCACCTTCACTGCCCGGTTCCGACTGTAGCCAGATTATTGACCATAGCCACGTGCCGGAGTTTG
AAGTGGCCACATGGATAAAAATTACCCTGATCCTGGTGTATCTCATCATATTCGTGATGGGGTTGCTTGG
GAATTCTGCCACTATTAGAGTCACCCAAGTGCTGCAAAAAAAGGGCTACCTGCAGAAAGAAGTGACCGAT
CATATGGTGAGCCTCGCCTGTTCAGACATTCTCGTCTTCCTGATCGGTATGCCCATGGAATTCTACAGTA
TTATTTGGAATCCCCTGACTACATCAAGCTACACACTTTCTTGCAAGTTGCATACTTTCCTGTTCGAAGC
GTGCAGTTACGCCACCCTGCTGCACGTGCTGACACTCTCATTTGAGAGATACATCGCAATCTGTCATCCG
TTCAGGTACAAAGCCGTAAGTGGCCCTTGTCAGGTCAAGCTGCTGATTGGGTTTGTGTGGGTGACCAGCG
CCTTGGTGGCCTTGCCACTTCTTTTTGCTATGGGAACAGAGTACCCTCTCGTCAACGTCCCAAGTCACCG
AGGCCTCACGTGTAATAGGTCAAGTACACGACATCACGAACAGCCAGAGACTTCCAATATGAGTATCTGC
ACTAATCTGTCCTCCCGCTGGACCGTTTTCCAGTCTTCAATCTTTGGCGCATTTGTGGTGTACTTGGTCG
TGCTGCTGTCCGTAGCCTTTATGTGTTGGAACATGATGCAGGTGCTCATGAAGAGCCAGAAAGGCAGCTT
GGCCGGGGGTACCCGGCCGCCTCAGCTTCGCAAATCAGAAAGCGAGGAGTCCCGGACTGCCCGCCGGCAG
ACTATTATTTTTCTGCGACTGATAGTGGTGACCCTTGCCGTGTGTTGGATGCCCAATCAGATACGCAGAA
TCATGGCAGCAGCTAAACCCAAACATGATTGGACCCGGTCCTACTTCCGGGCCTACATGATTCTGCTGCC
GTTCAGTGAGACGTTCTTCTACCTGAGCAGTGTCATTAATCCACTTCTTTACACTGTGAGCAGTCAGCAA
TTCAGGAGGGTCTTCGTCCAAGTCTTGTGCTGCAGACTCAGCCTCCAGCACGCGAACCACGAAAAAAGGC
TCCGGGTACACGCGCACTCCACAACGGACTCCGCACGATTCGTTCAGAGACCCCTTCTTTTTGCTTCACG
AAGACAATCCAGTGCCAGACGGACGGAAAAGATATTCCTGTCTACTTTTCAATCAGAAGCCGAGCCCCAG
AGCAAGAGCCAGTCCCTGTCCTTGGAAAGCCTGGAGCCGAATAGCGGCGCAAAACCTGCTAACTCTGCTG
CGGAGAATGGGTTTCAAGAACACGAGGTG
