>Addgene plasmid #66357 | GPR39-Tango | addgene partial sequence | sequence record 119917 | CMV-F 5'-CGCAAATGGGCGGTAGGCGTG-3'
GCTCTCTGGCTAACTAGAGAACCCACTGCTTACTGGCTTATCGAAATTAATACGACTCACTATAGGGAGA
CCCAAGCTGGCTAGCGTTTAAACTTAAGCTTGGTACCGAGCTCGGATCCACTAGTCCAGTGTGGTGGAAT
TCTGCAGATATCCAGCACAGTGGCGGCCGCGCCACCATGAAGACGATCATCGCCCTGAGCTACATCTTCT
GCCTGGTATTCGCCGACTACAAGGACGATGATGACGCCAGCATCGATATGGCCTCACCTTCACTGCCCGG
TTCCGACTGTAGCCAGATTATTGACCATAGCCACGTGCCGGAGTTTGAAGTGGCCACATGGATAAAAATT
ACCCTGATCCTGGTGTATCTCATCATATTCGTGATGGGGTTGCTTGGGAATTCTGCCACTATTAGAGTCA
CCCAAGTGCTGCAAAAAAAGGGCTACCTGCAGAAAGAAGTGACCGATCATATGGTGAGCCTCGCCTGTTC
AGACATTCTCGTCTTCCTGATCGGTATGCCCATGGAATTCTACAGTATTATTTGGAATCCCCTGACTACA
TCAAGCTACACACTTTCTTGCAAGTTGCATACTTTCCTGTTCGAAGCGTGCAGTTACGCCACCCTGCTGC
ACGTGCTGACACTCTCATTTGAGAGATACATCGCAATCTGTCATCCGTTCAGGTACAAAGCCGTAAGTGG
CCCTTGTCAGGTCAAGCTGCTGATTGGGTTTGTGTGGGTGACCAGCGCCTTGGTGGCCTTGCCACTTCTT
TTTGCTATGGGAACAGAGTACCCTCTCGTCAACGTCCCAAGTCACCGAGGCCTCACGTGTAATAGGTCAA
GTACACGACATCACGAACAGCCAGAGACTTCCAATATGAGTATCTGCACTAATCTGTCCTCCCGCTGGAC
CGTTTTCCAGTCTTCAATCTTTGGCGCATTTGTGGTGTACTTGGTCGTGCTGCTGTCCGTAGCCTTTATG
TGTTGGAACATGATGC
