>Addgene plasmid #66357 | GPR39-Tango | addgene partial sequence | sequence record 119918 | Tet-R 5'-GGCGAGTTTACGGGTTGTTA-3'
GCTCTAATGCGCTGTTAATCACTTTACTTTTATCTAATCTTAGCTGGAAGTACAGGTTCTCACCGGTCGA
TGAAGTGTCCTTGGCCAGGGAGGAGCTGGCGGTGGTGCAGGACTCATCTTGGGGACCCAGGCTGGGTGGG
GTGCGTCCACCGGTATCGATCACCTCGTGTTCTTGAAACCCATTCTCCGCAGCAGAGTTAGCAGGTTTTG
CGCCGCTATTCGGCTCCAGGCTTTCCAAGGACAGGGACTGGCTCTTGCTCTGGGGCTCGGCTTCTGATTG
AAAAGTAGACAGGAATATCTTTTCCGTCCGTCTGGCACTGGATTGTCTTCGTGAAGCAAAAAGAAGGGGT
CTCTGAACGAATCGTGCGGAGTCCGTTGTGGAGTGCGCGTGTACCCGGAGCCTTTTTTCGTGGTTCGCGT
GCTGGAGGCTGAGTCTGCAGCACAAGACTTGGACGAAGACCCTCCTGAATTGCTGACTGCTCACAGTGTA
AAGAAGTGGATTAATGACACTGCTCAGGTAGAAGAACGTCTCACTGAACGGCAGCAGAATCATGTAGGCC
CGGAAGTAGGACCGGGTCCAATCATGTTTGGGTTTAGCTGCTGCCATGATTCTGCGTATCTGATTGGGCA
TCCAACACACGGCAAGGGTCACCACTATCAGTCGCAGAAAAATAATAGTCTGCCGGCGGGCAGTCCGGGA
CTCCTCGCTTTCTGATTTGCGAAGCTGAGGCGGCCGGGTACCCCCGGCCAAGCTGCCTTTCTGGCTCTTC
ATGAGCACCTGCATCATGTTCCAACACATAAAGGCTACGGACAGCAGCACGACCAAGTACACCACAAATG
CGCCAAAGATTGAAGACTGGAAAACGGTCCAGCGGGAGGACAGATTAGTGCAGATACTCATATTGGAAGT
CTCTGGCTGTTCGTGATGTCGTGTACTTGACCTATTACACGTGAGGCCTCGGTGACTTGGGACGTTGACG
AGAGGGTACTCTGTT
